>Addgene plasmid #31223 | pACU2 | depositor full sequence | sequence record 14310 | Author sequence
GGCCAGACCCACGTAGTCCAGCGGCAGATCGGCGGCGGAGAAGTTAAGCGTCTCCAGGATGACCTTGCCC
GAACTGGGGCACGTGGTGTTCGACGATGTGCAGCTAATTTCGCCCGGCTCCACGTCCGCCCATTGGTTAA
TCAGCAGACCCTCGTTGGCGTAACGGAACCATGAGAGGTACGACAACCATTTGAGGTATACTGGCACCGA
GCCCGAGTTCAAGAAGAAGGCGTTTTTCCATAGGCTCCGCCCCCCTGACGAGCATCACAAAAATCGACGC
TCAAGTCAGAGGTGGCGAAACCCGACAGGACTATAAAGATACCAGGCGTTTCCCCCTGGAAGCTCCCTCG
TGCGCTCTCCTGTTCCGACCCTGCCGCTTACCGGATACCTGTCCGCCTTTCTCCCTTCGGGAAGCGTGGC
GCTTTCTCAATGCTCACGCTGTAGGTATCTCAGTTCGGTGTAGGTCGTTCGCTCCAAGCTGGGCTGTGTG
CACGAACCCCCCGTTCAGCCCGACCGCTGCGCCTTATCCGGTAACTATCGTCTTGAGTCCAACCCGGTAA
GACACGACTTATCGCCACTGGCAGCAGCCACTGGTAACAGGATTAGCAGAGCGAGGTATGTAGGCGGTGC
TACAGAGTTCTTGAAGTGGTGGCCTAACTACGGCTACACTAGAAGGACAGTATTTGGTATCTGCGCTCTG
CTGAAGCCAGTTACCTTCGGAAAAAGAGTTGGTAGCTCTTGATCCGGCAAACAAACCACCGCTGGTAGCG
GTGGTTTTTTTGTTTGCAAGCAGCAGATTACGCGCAGAAAAAAAGGATCTCAAGAAGATCCTTTGATCTT
TTCTACGGGGTCTGACGCTCAGTGGAACGAAAACTCACGTTAAGGGATTTTGGTCATGAGATTATCAAAA
AGGATCTTCACCTAGATCCTTTTAAATTAAAAATGAAGTTTTAAATCAATCTAAAGTATATATGAGTAAA
CTTGGTCTGACAGTTACCAATGCTTAATCAGTGAGGCACCTATCTCAGCGATCTGTCTATTTCGTTCATC
CATAGTTGCCTGACTCCCCGTCGTGTAGATAACTACGATACGGGAGGGCTTACCATCTGGCCCCAGTGCT
GCAATGATACCGCGAGACCCACGCTCACCGGCTCCAGATTTATCAGCAATAAACCAGCCAGCCGGAAGGG
CCGAGCGCAGAAGTGGTCCTGCAACTTTATCCGCCTCCATCCAGTCTATTAATTGTTGCCGGGAAGCTAG
AGTAAGTAGTTCGCCAGTTAATAGTTTGCGCAACGTTGTTGCCATTGCTACAGGCATCGTGGTGTCACGC
TCGTCGTTTGGTATGGCTTCATTCAGCTCCGGTTCCCAACGATCAAGGCGAGTTACATGATCCCCCATGT
TGTGCAAAAAAGCGGTTAGCTCCTTCGGTCCTCCGATCGTTGTCAGAAGTAAGTTGGCCGCAGTGTTATC
ACTCATGGTTATGGCAGCACTGCATAATTCTCTTACTGTCATGCCATCCGTAAGATGCTTTTCTGTGACT
GGTGAGTACTCAACCAAGTCATTCTGAGAATAGTGTATGCGGCGACCGAGTTGCTCTTGCCCGGCGTCAA
CACGGGATAATACCGCGCCACATAGCAGAACTTTAAAAGTGCTCATCATTGGAAAACGTTCTTCGGGGCG
AAAACTCTCAAGGATCTTACCGCTGTTGAGATCCAGTTCGATGTAACCCACTCGTGCACCCAACTGATCT
TCAGCATCTTTTACTTTCACCAGCGTTTCTGGGTGAGCAAAAACAGGAAGGCAAAATGCCGCAAAAAAGG
GAATAAGGGCGACACGGAAATGTTGAATACTCATACTCTTCCTTTTTCAATATTATTGAAGCATTTATCA
GGGTTATTGTCTCATGAGCGGATACATATTTGAATGTATTTAGAAAAATAAACAAATAGGGGTTCCGCGC
ACATTTCCCCGAAAAGTGCCACCTGACGTCTAAGAAACCATTATTATCATGACATTAACCTATAAAAATA
GGCGTATCACGAGGCCCTTTCGTCTCGCGCGTTTCGGTGATGACGGTGAAAACCTCTGACACATGCAGCT
CCCGGAGACGGTCACAGCTTGTCTGTAAGCGGATGCCGGGAGCAGACAAGCCCGTCAGGGCGCGTCAGCG
GGTGTTGGCGGGTGTCGGGGCTGGCTTAACTATGCGGCATCAGAGCAGATTGTACTGAGAGTGCACCATA
TCGACATGCCCGCCGTGACCGTCGAGAACCCGCTGACGCTGCCCCGCGTATCCGCACCCGCCGACGCCGT
CGCACGTCCCGTGCTCACCGTGACCACCGCGCCCAGCGGTTTCGAGGGCGAGGGCTTCCCGGTGCGCCGC
GCGTTCGCCGGGATCAACTACCGCCACCTCGACCCGTTCATCATGATGGACCAGATGGGTGAGGTGGAGT
ACGCGCCCGGGGAGCCCAAGGGCACGCCCTGGCACCCGCACCGCGGCTTCGAGACCGTGACCTACATCGT
CGATATGCGGTGTGAAATACCGCACCGAATCGCGCGGAACTAACGACAGTCGCTCCAAGGTCGTCGAACA
AAAGGTGAATGTGTTGCGGAGAGCGGGTGGGAGACAGCGAAAGAGCAACTACGAAACGTGGTGTGGTGGA
GGTGAATTATGAAGAGGGCGCGCGATTTGAAAAGTATGTATATAAAAAATATATCCCGGTGTTTTATGTA
GCGATAAACGAGTTTTTGATGTAAGGTATGCAGGTGTGTAAGTCTTTTGGTTAGAAGACAAATCCAAAGT
CTACTTGTGGGGATGTTCGAAGGGGAAATACTTGTATTCTATAGGTCATATCTTGTTTTTATTGGCACAA
ATATAATTACATTAGCTTTTTGAGGGGGCAATAAACAGTAAACACGATGGTAATAATGGTAAAAAAAAAA
ACAAGCAGTTATTTCGGATATATGTCGGCTACTCCTTGCGTCGGGCCCGAAGTCTTAGAGCCAGATATGC
GAGCACCCGGAAGCTCACGATGAGAATGGCCAGACCATGATGAAATAACATAAGGTGGTCCCGTCGGCAA
GAGACATCCACTTAACGTATGCTTGCAATAAGTGCGAGTGAAAGGAATAGTATTCTGAGTGTCGTATTGA
GTCTGAGTGAGACAGCGATATGATTGTTGATTAACCCTTAGCATGTCCGTGGGGTTTGAATTAACTCATA
ATATTAATTAGACGAAATTATTTTTAAAGTTTTATTTTTAATAATTTGCGAGTACGCAAAGCTTGGCTGC
ATCCAACGCGTTGGGAGCTCTCCGGATCCAAGCTTGCATGCCTGCAGGTCGGAGTACTGTCCTCCGAGCG
GAGTACTGTCCTCCGAGCGGAGTACTGTCCTCCGAGCGGAGTACTGTCCTCCGAGCGGAGTACTGTCCTC
CGAGCGGAGACTCTAGCGAGCGCCGGAGTATAAATAGAGGCGCTTCGTCTACGGAGCGACAATTCAATTC
AAACAAGCAAAGTGAACACGTCGCTAAGCGAAAGCTAAGCAAATAAACAAGCGCAGCTGAACAAGCTAAA
CAATCTGCAGTAAAGTGCAAGTTAAAGTGAATCAATTAAAAGTAACCAGCAACCAAGTAAATCAACTGCA
ACTACTGAAATCTGCCAAGAAGTAATTATTGAATACAAGAAGAGAACTCTGAATAGGGAATTGGGAATTG
CAGTGACTCTCTTAAGGTAGCCTTGCAGAAGTTGGTCGTGAGGCACTGGGCAGGTAAGTATCAAGGTTAC
AAGACAGGTTTAAGGAGACCAATAGAAACTGGGCTTGTCGAGACAGAGAAGACTCTTGCGTTTCTGATAG
GCACCTATTGGTCTTACTGACATCCACTTTGCCTTTCTCTCCACAGGTGTCCACTCCCAGTTCAATTACA
GCTCGAATTCGTTAACAGATCTGCGGCCGCGGCTCGAGGGTACCTCTAGACTAAGCCAGTCGGCAATCGG
ACGCCTTCGAAACATGCAACACTAATGTTTAATTCAGATTTCAGCAGAGACAAGCTAAAACACCGACGAG
TTGTAATCATTTCTGTGCGCCAGCATATATTTCTTATATACAACGTAATACATAATTATGTAATTCTAGC
ATCTCCCCAACACTCACATACAAACAAACAAAAAATACAAACACACAAAACGTATTTACCCGCACGCATC
CTTGGCGAGGTTGAGTATGAAACAAAAACAAAACTTAATTTAGAGCAAAGTAATTACACGAATAAATTTA
ATAAAAAAAAACTATAATAAAAACGCCAATCATGTTATTTCCAAAAAAAAAAAAAAAAAAAAAAACTAGA
CGAGATGTTTGCGCTTGTGTCGATGAATGTAAAGAATTGCAACTACATAGATGGTAATTAATTTCAGCTG
TAAGAAGTACAAGTTTTTCATAATTGTGAGAAAAGTGCAGTAGTATCGCTTAAAGTTCAGTTTTAATCAG
GGCATTTAGCAGCTCGAACCCAATGTATTTGTAAGCCCAATAAACGTGTAAATGCCTAGAGCAAAATATC
ACAACTGTAGCTTTTCATCCGAAAGATAATAATGAATAGACTGACCTGACGTTTTTCAAAATGCGTAGGA
TCCACTAGAAGGCCTTAGTATGTATGTAAGTTAATAAAACCCTTTTTTGGAGAATGTAGATTTAAAAAAA
CATATTTTTTTTTTATTTTTTACTGCACTGGACATCATTGAACTTATCTGATCAGTTTTAAATTTACTTC
GATCCAAGGGTATTTGAAGTACCAGGTTCTTTCGATTACCTCTCACTCAAAATGACATTCCACTCAAAGT
CAGCGCTGTTTGCCTCCTTCTCTGTCCACAGAAATATCGCCGTCTCTTTCGCCGCTGCGTCCGCTATCTC
TTTCGCCACCGTTTGTAGCGTTACCTAGCGTCAATGTCCGCCTTCAGTTGCACTTTGTCAGCGGTTTCGT
GACGAAGCTCCAAGCGGTTTACGCCATCAATTAAACACAAAGTGCTGTGCCAAAACTCCTCTCGCTTCTT
ATTTTTGTTTGTTTTTTGAGTGATTGGGGTGGTGATTGGTTTTGGGTGGGTAAGCAGGGGAAAGTGTGAA
AAATCCCGGCAATGGGCCAAGAGGATCAGGAGCTATTAATTCGCGGAGGCAGCAAACACCCATCTGCCGA
GCATCTGAACAATGTGAGTAGTACATGTGCATACATCTTAAGTTCACTTGATCTATAGGAACTGCGATTG
CAACATCAAATTGTCTGCGGCGTGAGAACTGCGACCCACAAAAATCCCAAACCGCAATCGCACAAACAAA
TAGTGACACGAAACAGATTATTCTGGTAGCTGTGCTCGCTATATAAGACAATTTTTAAGATCATATCATG
ATCAAGACATCTAAAGGCATTCATTTTCGACTACATTCTTTTTTACAAAAAATATAACAACCAGATATTT
TAAGCTGATCCTAGATGCACAAAAAATAAATAAAAGTATAAACCTACTTCGTAGGATACTTCGTTTTGTT
CGGGGTTAGATGAGCATAACGCTTGTAGTTGATATTTGAGATCCCCTATCATTGCAGGGTGACAGCGGAG
CGGCTTCGCAGAGCTGCATTAACCAGGGCTTCGGGCAGGCCAAAAACTACGGCACGCTCCTGCCACCCAG
TCCGCCGGAGGACTCCGGTTCAGGGAGCGGCCAACTAGCCGAGAACCTCACCTATGCCTGGCACAATATG
GACATCTTTGGGGCGGTCAATCAGCCGGGCTCCGGATGGCGGCAGCTGGTCAACCGGACACGCGGACTAT
TCTGCAACGAGCGACACATACCGGCGCCCAGGAAACATTTGCTCAAGAACGGTGAGTTTCTATTCGCAGT
CGGCTGATCTGTGTGAAATCTTAATAAAGGGTCCAATTACCAATTTGAAACTCAGTTTGCGGCGTGGCCT
ATCCGGGCGAACTTTTGGCCGTGATGGGCAGTTCCGGTGCCGGAAAGACGACCCTGCTGAATGCCCTTGC
CTTTCGATCGCCGCAGGGCATCCAAGTATCGCCATCCGGGATGCGACTGCTCAATGGCCAACCTGTGGAC
GCCAAGGAGATGCAGGCCAGGTGCGCCTATGTCCAGCAGGATGACCTCTTTATCGGCTCCCTAACGGCCA
GGGAACACCTGATTTTCCAGGCCATGGTGCGGATGCCACGACATCTGACCTATCGGCAGCGAGTGGCCCG
CGTGGATCAGGTGATCCAGGAGCTTTCGCTCAGCAAATGTCAGCACACGATCATCGGTGTGCCCGGCAGG
GTGAAAGGTCTGTCCGGCGGAGAAAGGAAGCGTCTGGCATTCGCCTCCGAGGCACTAACCGATCCGCCGC
TTCTGATCTGCGATGAGCCCACCTCCGGACTGGACTCATTTACCGCCCACAGCGTCGTCCAGGTGCTGAA
GAAGCTGTCGCAGAAGGGCAAGACCGTCATCCTGACCATTCATCAGCCGTCTTCCGAGCTGTTTGAGCTC
TTTGACAAGATCCTTCTGATGGCCGAGGGCAGGGTAGCTTTCTTGGGCACTCCCAGCGAAGCCGTCGACT
TCTTTTCCTAGTGAGTTCGATGTGTTTATTAAGGGTATCTAGCATTACATTACATCTCAACTCCTATCCA
GCGTGGGTGCCCAGTGTCCTACCAACTACAATCCGGCGGACTTTTACGTACAGGTGTTGGCCGTTGTGCC
CGGACGGGAGATCGAGTCCCGTGATCGGATCGCCAAGATATGCGACAATTTTGCTATTAGCAAAGTAGCC
CGGGATATGGAGCAGTTGTTGGCCACCAAAAATTTGGAGAAGCCACTGGAGCAGCCGGAGAATGGGTACA
CCTACAAGGCCACCTGGTTCATGCAGTTCCGGGCGGTCCTGTGGCGATCCTGGCTGTCGGTGCTCAAGGA
ACCACTCCTCGTAAAAGTGCGACTTATTCAGACAACGGTGAGTGGTTCCAGTGGAAACAAATGATATAAC
GCTTACAATTCTTGGAAACAAATTCGCTAGATTTTAGTTAGAATTGCCTGATTCCACACCCTTCTTAGTT
TTTTTCAATGAGATGTATAGTTTATAGTTTTGCAGAAAATAAATAAATTTCATTTAACTCGCGAACATGT
TGAAGATATGAATATTAATGAGATGCGAGTAACATTTTAATTTGCAGATGGTTGCCATCTTGATTGGCCT
CATCTTTTTGGGCCAACAACTCACGCAAGTGGGCGTGATGAATATCAACGGAGCCATCTTCCTCTTCCTG
ACCAACATGACCTTTCAAAACGTCTTTGCCACGATAAATGTAAGTCTTGTTTAGAATACATTTGCATATT
AATAATTTACTAACTTTCTAATGAATCGATTCGATTTAGGTGTTCACCTCAGAGCTGCCAGTTTTTATGA
GGGAGGCCCGAAGTCGACTTTATCGCTGTGACACATACTTTCTGGGCAAAACGATTGCCGAATTACCGCT
TTTTCTCACAGTGCCACTGGTCTTCACGGCGATTGCCTATCCGATGATCGGACTGCGGGCCGGAGTGCTG
CACTTCTTCAACTGCCTGGCGCTGGTCACTCTGGTGGCCAATGTGTCAACGTCCTTCGGATATCTAATAT
CCTGCGCCAGCTCCTCGACCTCGATGGCGCTGTCTGTGGGTCCGCCGGTTATCATACCATTCCTGCTCTT
TGGCGGCTTCTTCTTGAACTCGGGCTCGGTGCCAGTATACCTCAAATGGTTGTCGTACCTCTCATGGTTC
CGTTACGCCAACGAGGGTCTGCTGATTAACCAATGGGCGGACGTGGAGCCGGGCGAAATTAGCTGCACAT
CGTCGAACACCACGTGCCCCAGTTCGGGCAAGGTCATCCTGGAGACGCTTAACTTCTCCGCCGCCGATCT
GCCGCTGGACTACGTGGGTCTGGCCATTCTCATCGTGAGCTTCCGGGTGCTCGCATATCTGGCTCTAAGA
CTTCGGGCCCGACGCAAGGAGTAGCCGACATATATCCGAAATAACTGCTTGTTTTTTTTTTTACCATTAT
TACCATCGTGTTTACTGTTTATTGCCCCCTCAAAAAGCTAATGTAATTATATTTGTGCCAATAAAAACAA
GATATGACCTATAGAATACAAGTATTTCCCCTTCGAACATCCCCACAAGTAGACTTTGGATTTGTCTTCT
AACCAAAAGACTTACACACCTGCATACCTTACATCAAAAACTCGTTTATCGCTACATAAAACACCGGGAT
ATATTTTTTATATACATACTTTTCAAATCGCGCGCCCTCTTCATAATTCACCTCCACCACACCACGTTTC
GTAGTTGCTCTTTCGCTGTCTCCCACCCGCTCTCCGCAACACATTCACCTTTTGTTCGACGACCTTGGAG
CGACTGTCGTTAGTTCCGCGCGATTCGGTTCGCTCAAATGGTTCCGAGTGGTTCATTTCGTCTCAATAGA
AATTAGTAATAAATATTTGTATGTACAATTTATTTGCTCCAATATATTTGTATATATTTCCCTCACAGCT
ATATTTATTCTAATTTAATATTATGACTTTTTAAGGTAATTTTTTGTGACCTGTTCGGAGTGATTAGCGT
TACAATTTGAACTGAAAGTGACATCCAGTGTTTGTTCCTTGTGTAGATGCATCTCAAAAAAATGGTGGGC
ATAATAGTGTTGTTTATATATATCAAAAATAACAACTATAATAATAAGAATACATTTAATTTAGAAAATG
CTTGGATTTCACTGGAACTAGAATTAATTCGGCTGCTGCTCTAAACGACGCATTTCGTACTCCAAAGTAC
GAATTTTTTCCCTCAAGCTCTTATTTTCATTAAACAATGAACAGGACCTAACGCACAGTCACGTTATTGT
TTACATAAATGATTTTTTTTACTATTCAAACTTACTCTGTTTGTGTACTCCCACTGGTATAGCCTTCTTT
TATCTTTTCTGGTTCAGGCTCTATCACTTTACTAGGTACGGCATCTGCGTTGAGTCGCCTCCTTTTAAAT
GTCTGACCTTTTGCAGGTGCAGCCTTCCACTGCGAATCATTAAAGTGGGTATCACAAATTTGGGAGTTTT
CACCAAGGCTGCACCCAAGGCTCTGCTCCCACAATTTTCTCTTAATAGCACACTTCGGCACGTGAATTAA
TTTTACTCCAGTCACAGCTTTGCAGCAAAATTTGCAATATTTCATTTTTTTTTATTCCACGTAAGGGTTA
ATGTTTTCAAAAAAAAATTCGTCCGCACACAACCTTTCCTCTCAACAAGCAAACGTGCACTGAATTTAAG
TGTATACTTCGGTAAGCTTCGGCTATCGACGGGACCACCTTATGTTATTTCATCATG
Features (pLannotate 1.2.2; 16 found; start..end, strand, type, name):
      1..229     -  CDS            mini-white (fragment): Drosophila white gene eye color pigment; white; This is a modified version of the white gene lacking part of the first intron.
    235..823     -  rep_origin     ori: high-copy-number ColE1/pMB1/pBR322/pUC origin of replication
    994..1854    -  CDS            AmpR: β-lactamase; bla; confers resistance to ampicillin, carbenicillin, and related antibiotics
   1855..1959    -  promoter       AmpR promoter: bla
   2054..2089    +  CDS            rop (fragment): Rop protein, which maintains plasmids at low copy number; rop
   2191..2241    +  misc_feature   bom (fragment): basis of mobility region from pBR322
   2434..2503    -  protein_bind   attB: attB site for the φC31 integrase (Groth et al., 2000) phage φC31 integrase
   2523..2545    +  misc_feature   bom (fragment): basis of mobility region from pBR322
   2544..3046    -  gene           mini-white (fragment): white; This modified version of the white gene lacks part of the first intron.
   3046..3278    -  misc_feature   P element 3' end: P element 3' end
   3320..3341    -  misc_feature   MCS (fragment): pUC18/19 multiple cloning site
   3340..3434    +  protein_bind   5X UAS: five tandem copies of the "ScaI site" 17-mer CGGAGTACTGTCCTCCG, an upstream activating sequence (UAS) that efficiently binds yeast Gal4 (Webster et al., 1988; Pfeiffer et al., 2010) GAL4
   3453..3691    +  promoter       hsp70 promoter: Drosophila melanogaster hsp70Bb promoter
   3764..3896    +  intron         chimeric intron: chimera between introns from human β-globin and immunoglobulin heavy chain genes
   5122..8004    +  CDS            mini-white: Drosophila white gene eye color pigment; white; This is a modified version of the white gene lacking part of the first intron.
   8782..9367    -  misc_feature   P element 5' end: No description available
