[The description below was written by a language model from this plasmid's Addgene catalogue record and pLannotate feature annotations shown in this document.]
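Description:
pACU2 is an empty Drosophila transgenesis and expression backbone of 9,367 bp derived from pUAST, designed to give strong expression of UAS-driven transgenes under the GAL4/UAS binary system. It is maintained in E. coli as a high-copy plasmid through a ColE1/pUC-type origin and is selected with ampicillin via the β-lactamase gene and its native promoter. Small annotated remnants of rop and the pBR322 bom region appear to be backbone leftovers rather than functional parts.

The expression cassette consists of five tandem Gal4-binding UAS sites placed upstream of the Drosophila hsp70 promoter, followed by a chimeric β-globin/immunoglobulin intron, an element commonly included to boost transcript processing and expression. A gene of interest is inserted by restriction cloning between EcoRI and XbaI sites, both of which are preserved. The feature table annotates no polyadenylation signal or terminator after the cloning region, so the 3′ regulatory element is not identified in the record. A mini-white gene serves as the eye-colour marker for identifying transgenic flies; several shorter white fragments are also annotated elsewhere in the plasmid.

A notable feature is that the vector supports two integration routes. P element 5′ and 3′ ends allow conventional transposase-mediated, random insertion into the genome, while a φC31 attB site allows integrase-mediated, site-specific insertion into attP landing sites, which makes expression more comparable between constructs. The associated work used such vectors for building membrane markers to study neuron–glia interactions in Drosophila.
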