Addgene plasmid #31223: pACU2
Purpose: (Empty Backbone)
Depositing lab: Yuh-Nung Jan. Depositing organization: University of California, San Francisco (UCSF). Publication: Enhancer-driven membrane markers for analysis of nonautonomous mechanisms reveal neuron-glia interactions in Drosophila. Han C, Jan LY, Jan YN. Proc Natl Acad Sci U S A. 2011 Jun 7;108(23):9673-8. doi: 10.1073/pnas.1106386108. Epub 2011 May 23. PubMed 21606367.
Backbone
  Vector backbone: pUAST
  Backbone size (bp): 9367
  Vector type: Insect Expression
Growth in bacteria
  Bacterial resistance: Ampicillin, 100 μg/mL
  Growth temperature: 37°C
  Growth strain: DH5alpha
  Copy number: High Copy
Gene/Insert
  Gene/Insert name: None
  Cloning method: Restriction Enzyme; 5′ cloning site EcoRI (not destroyed); 3′ cloning site XbaI (not destroyed)
  Sequencing primers: 5′ TCTTACTGACATCCACTTTGCC; 3′ GGCGCACAGAAATGATTACAAC
Terms and licenses: Academic/Nonprofit Terms; Industry Terms: Not Available to Industry
Depositor comments: A modified pUAST vector containing both P-elements and attB site for high expression of UAS-driven transgenes
How to cite: pACU2 was a gift from Yuh-Nung Jan (Addgene plasmid # 31223 ; http://n2t.net/addgene:31223 ; RRID:Addgene_31223)
