>Addgene plasmid #31223 | pACU2 | addgene partial sequence | sequence record 35613 | 31223 with HS_promoter-R (5' CAGCTGCGCTTGTTTATTTG 3')
ATTGAATTGTCGCTCCGTAGACGAAGCGCCTCTATTTATACTCCGGCGCTCGCTAGAGTCTCCGCTCGGA
GGACAGTACTCCGCTCGGAGGACAGTACTCCGCTCGGAGGACAGTACTCCGCTCGGAGGACAGTACTCCG
CTCGGAGGACAGTACTCCGACCTGCAGGCATGCAAGCTTGGATCCGGAGAGCTCCCAACGCGTTGGATGC
AGCCAAGCTTTGCGTACTCGCAAATTATTAAAAATAAAACTTTAAAAATAATTTCGTCTAATTAATATTA
TGAGTTAATTCAAACCCCACGGACATGCTAAGGGTTAATCAACAATCATATCGCTGTCTCACTCAGACTC
AATACGACACTCAGAATACTATTCCTTTCACTCGCACTTATTGCAAGCATACGTTAAGTGGATGTCTCTT
GCCGACGGGACCACCTTATGTTATTTCATCATGGTCTGGCCATTCTCATCGTGAGCTTCCGGGTGCTCGC
ATATCTGGCTCTAAGACTTCGGGCCCGACGCAAGGAGTAGCCGACATATATCCGAAATAACTGCTTGTTT
TTTTTTTT
