>Addgene plasmid #31223 | pACU2 | addgene partial sequence | sequence record 35888 | chim-int-F  5'-TCTTACTGACATCCACTTTGCC-3'
CAGCTCGAATTCGTTAACAGATCTGCGGCCGCGGCTCGAGGGTACCTCTAGACTAAGCCAGTCGGCAATC
GGACGCCTTCGAAACATGCAACACTAATGTTTAATTCAGATTTCAGCAGAGACAAGCTAAAACACCGACG
AGTTGTAATCATTTCTGTGCGCCAGCATATATTTCTTATATACAACGTAATACATAATTATGTAATTCTA
GCATCTCCCCAACACTCACATACAAACAAACAAAAAATACAAACACACAAAACGTATTTACCCGCACGCA
TCCTTGGCGAGGTTGAGTATGAAACAAAAACAAAACTTAATTTAGAGCAAAGTAATTACACGAATAAATT
TAATAAAAAAAAACTATAATAAAAACGCCAATCATGTTATTTCCAAAAAAAAAAAAAAAAAAAAAAACTA
GACGAGATGTTTGCGCTTGTGTCGATGAATGTAAAGAATTGCAACTACATAGATGGTAATTAATTTCAGC
TGTAAGAAGTACAAGTTTTTCATAATTGTGAGAAAAGTGCAGTAGTATCGCTTAAAGTTCAGTTTTAATC
AGGGCATTTAGCAGCTCGAACCCAATGTATTTGTAAGCCCAATAAACGTGTAAATGCCTAGAGCAAAATA
TCACAACTGTAGCTTTTCATCCGAAAGATAATAATGAATAGACTGACCTGACGTTTTTCAAAATGCGTAG
GATCCACTAGAAGGCCT
